>Addgene plasmid #43493 | III-ACAG | depositor partial sequence | sequence record 58758 | III-ACAG sequence 426 bps
CGTCTCGGCTCACCCCAGAGCAGGTCGTGGCAATCGCCTCCAACATTGGCGGGAAACAGGCACTCGAGAC
TGTCCAGCGCCTGCTTCCTGTGCTGTGCCAAGCGCACGGACTCACCCCAGAGCAGGTCGTGGCGATCGCA
AGCCACGACGGAGGAAAGCAAGCCTTGGAAACAGTACAGAGGCTGTTGCCTGTGCTGTGCCAAGCGCACG
GCCTCACCCCAGAGCAGGTCGTGGCAATCGCCTCCAACATTGGCGGGAAACAGGCACTCGAGACTGTCCA
GCGCCTGCTTCCCGTGCTGTGCCAAGCGCACGGATTAACCCCAGAGCAGGTCGTGGCAATCGCGAGCAAT
AACGGCGGAAAACAGGCTTTGGAAACAGTACAGAGGCTGTTGCCTGTGCTGTGCCAAGCGCACGGACTCA
GAGACG
