>Addgene plasmid #43493 | III-ACAG | addgene partial sequence | sequence record 61526 | M13-F20 5'-TGTAAAACGACGGCCAGT-3'
GCGATTGGGCCCTCTAGATGCATGCTCGAGCGGCCGCCAGTGTGATGGATATCTGCAGAATTCGCCCTTA
GCGCGTCTCGGCTCACCCCAGAGCAGGTCGTGGCAATCGCCTCCAACATTGGCGGGAAACAGGCACTCGA
GACTGTCCAGCGCCTGCTTCCTGTGCTGTGCCAAGCGCACGGACTCACCCCAGAGCAGGTCGTGGCGATC
GCAAGCCACGACGGAGGAAAGCAAGCCTTGGAAACAGTACAGAGGCTGTTGCCTGTGCTGTGCCAAGCGC
ACGGCCTCACCCCAGAGCAGGTCGTGGCAATCGCCTCCAACATTGGCGGGAAACAGGCACTCGAGACTGT
CCAGCGCCTGCTTCCCGTGCTGTGCCAAGCGCACGGATTAACCCCAGAGCAGGTCGTGGCAATCGCGAGC
AATAACGGCGGAAAACAGGCTTTGGAAACAGTACAGAGGCTGTTGCCTGTGCTGTGCCAAGCGCACGGAC
TCAGAGACGTGGGCACAGGAAAGAAGGGCGAATTCCAGCACACTGGCGGCCGTTACTAGTGGATCCGAGC
TCGGTACCAAGCTTGATGCATAGCTTGAGTATTCTATAGTGTCACCTAAATAGCTTGGCGTAATCATGGT
CATAGCTGTTTCCTGTGTGAAATTGTTATCCGCTCACAATTCCACACAACATACGAGCCGGAAGCATAAA
GTGTAAAGCCTGGGGTGCCTAATGAGTGAGCTAACTCACATTAATTGCGTTGCGCTCACTGCCCGCTTTC
CAGTCGGGAAACCTGTCGTGCCAGCTGCATTAATGAATCGGCCAACGCGCGGGGAGAGGCGGTTTGCGTA
TTGGGCGCTCTTCCGCTTCCTCGCTCACTGAC
