[The description below was written by a language model from this plasmid's Addgene catalogue record.]
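Description:
III-ACAG is a bacterial cloning plasmid built on the commercial pCRII-TOPO backbone (about 4 kb without insert), into which a 426 bp synthetic insert was introduced by TOPO cloning. It is a high-copy plasmid maintained in E. coli and carries both ampicillin and kanamycin resistance, consistent with the dual markers of the pCRII-TOPO vector. The cloning site is flanked by standard priming sites, and the record lists T7 and M13 reverse as the primers used to read across the insert. No mammalian promoter, reporter or expression cassette is recorded, so the plasmid serves as a storage and propagation vehicle for a DNA module rather than as an expression construct.

The insert is named only "III-ACAG" and is described as synthetic; the record does not spell out its composition. The plasmid comes from a TALEN genome-editing system developed for generating human stem cell-based disease models. In that context, the name and size suggest a pre-assembled block of TAL effector repeats: four repeats of roughly 100 bp each would fit the 426 bp length, "ACAG" would be the four DNA bases recognised, and "III" would mark the block's position in the ordered assembly of a full repeat array. This reading is an inference and is not stated in the catalogue fields. On that reading, the plasmid would be one member of a library of multimer modules that are excised or amplified and joined in order to build custom TALEN DNA-binding domains. No feature table was provided, so the exact boundaries, the insert's orientation and any flanking assembly sites cannot be described here.
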