Addgene plasmid #43493: III-ACAG
Depositing lab: Chad Cowan & Kiran Musunuru. Depositing organization: Harvard University. Publication: A TALEN Genome-Editing System for Generating Human Stem Cell-Based Disease Models. Ding Q, Lee YK, Schaefer EA, Peters DT, Veres A, Kim K, Kuperwasser N, Motola DL, Meissner TB, Hendriks WT, Trevisan M, Gupta RM, Moisan A, Banks E, Friesen M, Schinzel RT, Xia F, Tang A, Xia Y, Figueroa E, Wann A, Ahfeldt T, Daheron L, Zhang F, Rubin LL, Peng LF, Chung RT, Musunuru K, Cowan CA. Cell Stem Cell. 2012 Dec 12. pii: S1934-5909(12)00645-5. doi: 10.1016/j.stem.2012.11.011. PubMed 23246482.
Backbone
  Vector backbone: pCRII-TOPO
  Backbone manufacturer: Invitrogen
  Backbone size w/o insert (bp): 3973
  Vector type: Bacterial Cloning
Growth in bacteria
  Bacterial resistance: Ampicillin and Kanamycin, 100 & 50 μg/mL
  Growth temperature: 37°C
  Growth strain: Top10
  Copy number: High Copy
Gene/Insert
  Gene/Insert name: III-ACAG
  Species: Synthetic
  Insert size (bp): 426
  Cloning method: TOPO Cloning
  Sequencing primers: 5′ T7; 3′ M13-rev
Terms and licenses: Academic/Nonprofit Terms; Industry Terms: Not Available to Industry
How to cite: III-ACAG was a gift from Chad Cowan & Kiran Musunuru (Addgene plasmid # 43493 ; http://n2t.net/addgene:43493 ; RRID:Addgene_43493)
